>Addgene plasmid #175039 | pPB-MPP8-112–858_Flag2-Blast | addgene full sequence | sequence record 343514 | Addgene NGS Result
CACATTTCCCCGAAAAGTGCCACCTAAATTGTAAGCGTTAATATTTTGTTAAAATTCGCGTTAAATTTTT
GTTAAATCAGCTCATTTTTTAACCAATAGGCCGAAATCGGCAAAATCCCTTATAAATCAAAAGAATAGAC
CGAGATAGGGT
[37 nt withheld, positions 152-188]
AAAGAACGTGGACTCCAACGTCAAAGG
[49 nt withheld, positions 216-264]
T
[91 nt withheld, positions 266-356]
G
[124 nt withheld, positions 358-481]
CCCATTCGCCATTCAGGCTGCGCAACTGTTGGGAAGGGCGATCGGTGCGGGCCTCTTCGCTATTACGCCA
GCTGGCGAAAGGGGGATGTGCTGCAAGGCGATTAAGTTGGGTAACGCCAGGGTTTTCCCAGTCACGACGT
TGTAAAACGACGGCCAGTGAATTGTAATACGACTCACTATAGGGCGAATTGGGTACCTTAACCCTAGAAA
GATAGTCTGCGTAAAATTGACGCATGCATTCTTGAAATATTGCTCTCTCTTTCTAAATAGCGCGAATCCG
TCGCTGTGCATTTAGGACATCTCAGTCGCCGCTTGGAGCTCCCGTGAGGCGTGCTTGTCAATGCGGTAAG
TGTCACTGATTTTGAACTATAACGACCGCGTGAGTCAAAATGACGCATGATTATCTTTTACGTGACTTTT
AAGATTTAACTCATACGATAATTATATTGTTATTTCATGTTCTACTTACGTGATAACTTATTATATATAT
ATTTTCTTGTTATAGATATCATAACTTCGTATAATGTATGCTATACGAAGTTATGCGGCCCTCGACATTG
ATTATTGACTAGTTATTAATAGTAATCAATTACGGGGTCATTAGTTCATAGCCCATATATGGAGTTCCGC
GTTACATAACTTACGGTAAATGGCCCGCCTGGCTGACCGCCCAACGACCCCCGCCCATTGACGTCAATAA
TGACGTATGTTCCCATAGTAACGCCAATAGGGACTTTCCATTGACGTCAATGGGTGGAGTATTTACGGTA
AACTGCCCACTTGGCAGTACATCAAGTGTATCATATGCCAAGTACGCCCCCTATTGACGTCAATGACGGT
AAATGGCCCGCCTGGCATTATGCCCAGTACATGACCTTATGGGACTTTCCTACTTGGCAGTACATCTACG
TATTAGTCATCGCTATTACCATGGTCGAGGTGAGCCCCACGTTCTGCTTCACTCTCCCCATCTCCCCCCC
CTCCCCACCCCCAATTTTGTATTTATTTATTTTTTAATTATTTTGTGCAGCGATGGGGGCGGGGGGGGGG
GGGGCGCGCGCCRGGSGGGGSGGGGSGGGGSGRGGGGSGGGGSGGGGCGAGGCGGAGAGGTGCGGCGGCA
GCCAATCAGAGCGGCGCGCTCCGAAAGTTTCCTTTTATGGCGAGGCGGCGGCGGCGGCGGCCCTATAAAA
AGCGAAGCGCGCGGCGGGCGGGAGTCGCTGCGCGCTGCCTTCGCCCCGTGCCCCGCTCCGCCGCCGCCTC
GCGCCGCCCGCCCCGGCTCTGACTGACCGCGTTACTCCCACAGGTGAGCGGGCGGGACGGCCCTTCTCCT
CCGGGCTGTAATTAGCGCTTGGTTTAATGACGGCTTGTTTCTTTTCTGTGGCTGCGTGAAAGCCTTGAGG
GGCTCCGGGAGGGCCCTTTGTGCGGGGGGAGCGGCTCGGGGGGTGCGTGCGTGTGTGTGTGCGTGGGGAG
CGCCGCGTGCGGCTCCGCGCTGCCCGGCGGCTGTGAGCGCTGCGGGCGCGGCGCGGGGCTTTGTGCGCTC
CGCAGTGTGCGCGAGGGGAGCGCGGCCGGGGGCGGTGCCCCGCGGTGCGGGGGGGGCTGCGAGGGGAACA
AAGGCTGCGTGCGGGGTGTGTGCGTGGGGGGGTGAGCAGGGGGTGTGGGCGCGTCGGTCGGGCTGCAACC
CCCCCTGCACCCCCCTCCCCGAGTTGCTGAGCACGGCCCGGCTTCGGGTGCGGGGCTCCGTACGGGGCGT
GGCGCGGGGCTCGCCGTGCCGGGCGGGGGGTGGCGGCAGGTGGGGGTGCCGGGCGGGGCGGGGCCGCCTC
GGGCCGGGGAGGGCTCGGGGGAGGGGCGCGGCGGCCCCCGGAGCGCCGGCGGCTGTCGAGGCGCGGCGAG
CCGCAGCCATTGCCTTTTATGGTAATCGTGCGAGAGGGCGCAGGGACTTTCTTTGTCCCAAATCTGTGCG
GAGCCGAAATCTGGGAGGCGCCGCCGCACCCCCTCTAGCGGGCGCGGGGCGAAGCGGTGCGGCGCCGGCA
GGAAGGAAATGGGCGGGGAGGGCCTTCGTGCGTCGCCGCGCCGCCGTCCCCTTCTCCCTCTCCAGCCTCG
GGGCTGTCCGCGGGGGGACGGCTGCCTTCGGGGGGGACGGGGCAGGGCGGGGTTCGGCTTCTGGCGTGTG
ACCGGCGGCTCTAGAGCCTCTGCTAACCATGTTCATGCCTTCTTCTTTTTCCTACAGCTCCTGGGCAACG
TGCTGGTTATTGTGCTGTCTCATCATTTTGGCAAAGAATTCCTCGAATCAACAAGTTTGTACAAAAAAGC
AGGCTCCGAATTCGCCCTTGCCACCATGGAGAACAAAGCTAAAGCAGTCAGGAAAGATATTCAGAGACTA
TCTTTAAACAATGACATATTTGAGGCAGACAGTGATAGCGACCAGCAAAGTGACACAAAAGAAGATATTT
CACCAAGGAAGAAAAAGAAAAAAATAAAGTGCAAAGAAGAGACAAGTCCAGAAGATCTGAGGAAAAAAAG
GACAAAAATGGGAAAACTAAAAGACAAGTTCAAGACAGAGCTGGAGAGCACCTCTGAAATAATCGGTTTC
GATGTAAAGACGAAGAAAAGAATTTGGGAAGTCAAGGAAGAATTAAAGGACTCCAAAAAGCCCAAAAAGG
ATGAAATAAAGGAAACCAAGGAATTAAAGAAAGCTAATAAAAGGGCTGAAGTAAGAGATTTAAAGATTAA
AATAAGAGAAGATGTCAAAGAGAACCGAAAAACAAAAAAAGAGAGATATATAGAATCTCCGCTGGAGTCT
GAATCGCCTAATGATTCCCTCATTCTAGAGGATGACAGTGAAGACTTTATTTCTGACAACAGAGAAGAGA
ATCAGAATGTGAGAAGTGTAAGAGATAAGACAGCACAGGAGACAGTGCAAGAGGGTATTTTTGAGAAACA
TCTGGATGACCTTATAAGTATTGAAGAGGATGCTGGTACCCGAGTTAGAAGGAAGAAGACGAAGCCAAGA
AAGTTTGAGGAACCAAAAGAGATCAAGAAGCTTGAAAGCACGAATGCCTTTTTAGAAAGGAGAGCAATAC
CCAAAAAGCAAAGAAACCAAGACAAGGGCATAAGTAACCTAGAGTTAAATAAGCTACCATCACCTGTGTT
TGCCCAAACCCTGAAAAGTTCCAGACTGAGTGGGGAAGAGAAGAGCCTAAAGTCCCCTGACTTGGCAGAA
GAGGAGAAAGAGAAAAAAAATGAACCCAAAGGAAAATACCAGAAAAGGTATGATTTGGACAAAGAAGAAA
AAGCCAGAAAAGAGCCAAAGGTATTAAAATCATTTAAGGAAATCAGAAATGCATTTGATTTATTTAAAAA
AACAACAGAAGAAAAAAATGATGTTCTTGAGAATAATTCAAAAAGAGAAGAAATATCACTGGATTCTAAA
ATTATGAATGATAACAAAACCAAGGACAAGTGTTCACTTAAAGAAAAAAGAAATACTCGAGATGAGACTG
ACACTTGGGCATACATTGCTGCAGAAGGGGATCAGGAAGTTTCAGACAGTGTATGCCAAACAGATGAGAC
GTCTGATGGCAGGCAACCAGTTTTGAGTTTGGGTATGGACCTGCAGCTGGAGTGGATGAAATTAGAAGAT
TTTCAGAAGCATCTGGATGGGGAAGATGAGCCCTTTATCACAACAAACAGGATTCCAAATAATTTGTTGA
GGGATGCTGTGAAAAATGGAGATTATATTGCTGTGAAGGTTGCACTGAACTCAAATGAAGAATACAACTT
GGATCAAGAGGATTCTACTGGGATGACGCTGGTGATGTTGGCTGCAGCAGGCGGTCAGGACGACCTCCTC
AGACTCCTTATCACCAAAGGTGCAAAAGTGAATGGGCGCCAGAAAAACGGGACTACAGCCCTCATTCATG
CCGCTGAGAAGAACTTTTTAACAACTGTAGCTATTCTTTTGGAAGCTGGAGCTTTTGTGAATGTTCAGCA
AAGCAATGGTGAGACTGCGCTCATGAAAGCATGCAAAAGAGGAAATTCGGACATTGTCCGCCTTGTGATT
GAATGTGGAGCTGACTGCAACATTTTGTCAAAGCACCAAAATAGTGCATTGTACTTTGCAAAGCAGTGTA
ATAATGTGCTTGTATATGAACTGCTGAAGAGCCACTTGGAGACACTTTCCAGAGTTGCAGAAGAAACAAT
CAGGGATTACTTTGAATCTCGCCTTGCTCTACTGGAACCTGTTTTCCCAATAGCATGCCATCGGCTCTGT
GAGGGGCCGGATTTCTCAACAGATTTCAATTACATGCCCCCTCAGAACATGCCTGAAGGCTCTGGTGTCC
TCCTCTTTATTTTCCATGCAAACTTTTTGGGCAAAGACGTTATTGCTCGGCTTTGTGGACCATGCAGTGT
ACAAGCTGTGGTTTTAAATGATAAATTTCAACTTCCTGTTTTTCTGGACAGTCACTTTGTTTATTCATTC
AGTCCTGTTGCTGGCCCCAATAAGTTGTTTATAAGGTTGACGGAAGCACCCTTTGCCAAGGTTAAGTTGC
TAATAGGTGCATACAGAGTACAGCTGCAGGGCGCCGACTACAAGGACGACGATGACAAGGACTACAAGGA
CGACGATGACAAGCGTACCGGTTAGAAGGGCGAATTCGACCCAGCTTTCTTGTACAAAGTGGTTGATTCG
AGGCCGCTCGATAAGCTTGATATCGAATTCACTCCTCAGGTGCAGGCTGCCTATCAGAAGGTGGTGGCTG
GTGTGGCCAACTGGCTCACAAATACCACTGAGATCGACGGTATCGATAAGCTTGATATCGAATTCCGCCC
CCCCCCCCTCTCCCTCCCCCCCCCCTAACGTTACTGGCCGAAGCCGCTTGGAATAAGGCCGGTGTGCGTT
TGTCTATATGTTATTTTCCACCATATTGCCGTCTTTTGGCAATGTGAGGGCCCGGAAACCTGGCCCTGTC
TTCTTGACGAGCATTCCTAGGGGTCTTTCCCCTCTCGCCAAAGGAATGCAAGGTCTGTTGAATGTCGTGA
AGGAAGCAGTTCCTCTGGAAGCTTCTTGAAGACAAACAACGTCTGTAGCGACCCTTTGCAGGCAGCGGAA
CCCCCCACCTGGCGACAGGTGCCTCTGCGGCCAAAAGCCACGTGTATAAGATACACCTGCAAAGGCGGCA
CAACCCCAGTGCCACGTTGTGAGTTGGATAGTTGTGGAAAGAGTCAAATGGCTCTCCTCAAGCGTATTCA
ACAAGGGGCTGAAGGATGCCCAGAAGGTACCCCATTGTATGGGATCTGATCTGGGGCCTCGGTGCACATG
CTTTACATGTGTTTAGTCGAGGTTAAAAAAACGTCTAGGCCCCCCGAACCACGGGGACGTGGTTTTCCTT
TGAAAAACACGATGATAATATGGCCACAACCATGCCTTTGTCTCAAGAAGAATCCACCCTCATTGAAAGA
GCAACGGCTACAATCAACAGCATCCCCATCTCTGAAGACTACAGCGTCGCCAGCGCAGCTCTCTCTAGCG
ACGGCCGCATCTTCACTGGTGTCAATGTATATCATTTTACTGGGGGACCTTGTGCAGAACTCGTGGTGCT
GGGCACTGCTGCTGCTGCGGCAGCTGGCAACCTGACTTGTATCGTCGCGATCGGAAATGAGAACAGGGGC
ATCTTGAGCCCCTGCGGACGGTGCCGACAGGTGCTTCTCGATCTGCATCCTGGGATCAAAGCCATAGTGA
AGGACAGTGATGGACAGCCGACGGCAGTTGGGATTCGTGAATTGCTGCCCTCTGGTTATGTGTGGGAGGG
TTAACTAGATAAGTAATGATCATAATCAGCCATATCACATCTGTAGAGGTTTTACTTGCTTTGTCCGACG
CGGCCCGACGGGTCCGAGGGGGGTCGATCTTTTTCCCTCTGCCAAAAATTATGGGGACATCATGAAGCCC
CTTGAGCATCTGACTTCTGGCTAATAAAGGAAATTTATTTTCATTGCAATAGTGTGTTGGAATTTTTTGT
GTCTCTCACTCGGAAGGACATATGGGAGGGCAAATCATTTAAAACATCAGAATGAGTATTTGGTTTAGAG
TTTGGCAACATATGCCCATATGCTGGCTGCCATGAACAAAGGTTGGCTATAAAGAGGTCATCAGTATATG
AAACAGCCCCCTGCTGTCCATTCCTTATTCCATAGAAAAGCCTTGACTTGAGGTTAGATTTTTTTTATAT
TTTGTTTTGTGTTATTTTTTTCTTTAACATCCCTAAAATTTTCCTTACATGTTTTACTAGCCAGATTTTT
CCTCCTCTCCTGACTACTCCCAGTCATAGCTGTCCCTCTTCTCTTATGGAGATCCCTCGACCTGCAGCCC
AAGCTTGGCGTAATCATGGTCATAGCTGTTTCCTGTGTGAAATTGTTATCCGCTCACAATTCCACACAAC
ATACGAGCCGGAAGCATAAAGTGTAAAGCCTGGGGTGCCTAATGAGTGAGCTAACTCACATTAATTGCGT
TGCGCTCACTGCCCGCTTTCCAGTCGGGAAACCTGTCGTGCCAGCGGATCCGCGGCCGCGTCGAGATAAC
TTCGTATAATGTATGCTATACGAAGTTATGTTTTGTTACTTTATAGAAGAAATTTTGAGTTTTTGTTTTT
TTTTAATAAATAAATAAACATAAATAAATTGTTTGTTGAATTTATTATTAGTATGTAAGTGTAAATATAA
TAAAACTTAATATCTATTCAAATTAATAAATAAACCTCGATATACAGACCGATAAAACACATGCGTCAAT
TTTACGCATGATTATCTTTAACGTACGTCACAATATGATTATCTTTCTAGGGTTAAAGAGCTCCAGCTTT
TGTTCCCTTTAGTGAGGGTTAATTTCGAGCTTGGCGTAATCATGGTCATAGCTGTTTCCTGTGTGAAATT
GTTATCCGCTCACAATTCCACACAACATACGAGCCGGAAGCATAAAGTGTAAAGCCTGGGGTGCCTAATG
AGTGAGCTAACTCACATTAATTGCGTTGCGCTCACTGCCCGCTTTCCAGTCGGGAAACCTGTCGTGCCAG
CTGCATTAATGAATCGGCCAACGCGCGGGGAGAGGCGGTTTGCGTATTGGGCGCTCTTCCGCTTCCTCGC
TCACTGACTCGCTGCGCTCGGTCGTTCGGCTGCGGCGAGCGGTATCAGCTCACTCAAAGGCGGTAATACG
GTTATCCACAGAATCAGGGGATAACGCAGGAAAGAACATGTGAGCAAAAGGCCAGCAAAAGGCCAGGAAC
CGTAAAAAGGCCGCGTTGCTGGCGTTTTTCCATAGGCTCCGCCCCCCTGACGAGCATCACAAAAATCGAC
GCTCAAGTCAGAGGTGGCGAAACCCGACAGGACTATAAAGATACCAGGCGTTTCCCCCTGGAAGCTCCCT
CGTGCGCTCTCCTGTTCCGACCCTGCCGCTTACCGGATACCTGTCCGCCTTTCTCCCTTCGGGAAGCGTG
GCGCTTTCTCATAGCTCACGCTGTAGGTATCTCAGTTCGGTGTAGGTCGTTCGCTCCAAGCTGGGCTGTG
TGCACGAACCCCCCGTTCAGCCCGACCGCTGCGCCTTATCCGGTAACTATCGTCTTGAGTCCAACCCGGT
AAGACACGACTTATCGCCACTGGCAGCAGCCACTGGTAACAGGATTAGCAGAGCGAGGTATGTAGGCGGT
GCTACAGAGTTCTTGAAGTGGTGGCCTAACTACGGCTACACTAGAAGAACAGTATTTGGTATCTGCGCTC
TGCTGAAGCCAGTTACCTTCGGAAAAAGAGTTGGTAGCTCTTGATCCGGCAAACAAACCACCGCTGGTAG
CGGTGGTTTTTTTGTTTGCAAGCAGCAGATTACGCGCAGAAAAAAAGGATCTCAAGAAGATCCTTTGATC
TTTTCTACGGGGTCTGACGCTCAGTGGAACGAAAACTCACGTTAAGGGATTTTGGTCATGAGATTATCAA
AAAGGATCTTCACCTAGATCCTTTTAAATTAAAAATGAAGTTTTAAATCAATCTAAAGTATATATGAGTA
AACTTGGTCTGACAGTTACCAATGCTTAATCAGTGAGGCACCTATCTCAGCGATCTGTCTATTTCGTTCA
TCCATAGTTGCCTGACTCCCCGTCGTGTAGATAACTACGATACGGGAGGGCTTACCATCTGGCCCCAGTG
CTGCAATGATACCGCGAGACCCACGCTCACCGGCTCCAGATTTATCAGCAATAAACCAGCCAGCCGGAAG
GGCCGAGCGCAGAAGTGGTCCTGCAACTTTATCCGCCTCCATCCAGTCTATTAATTGTTGCCGGGAAGCT
AGAGTAAGTAGTTCGCCAGTTAATAGTTTGCGCAACGTTGTTGCCATTGCTACAGGCATCGTGGTGTCAC
GCTCGTCGTTTGGTATGGCTTCATTCAGCTCCGGTTCCCAACGATCAAGGCGAGTTACATGATCCCCCAT
GTTGTGCAAAAAAGCGGTTAGCTCCTTCGGTCCTCCGATCGTTGTCAGAAGTAAGTTGGCCGCAGTGTTA
TCACTCATGGTTATGGCAGCACTGCATAATTCTCTTACTGTCATGCCATCCGTAAGATGCTTTTCTGTGA
CTGGTGAGTACTCAACCAAGTCATTCTGAGAATAGTGTATGCGGCGACCGAGTTGCTCTTGCCCGGCGTC
AATACGGGATAATACCGCGCCACATAGCAGAACTTTAAAAGTGCTCATCATTGGAAAACGTTCTTCGGGG
CGAAAACTCTCAAGGATCTTACCGCTGTTGAGATCCAGTTCGATGTAACCCACTCGTGCACCCAACTGAT
CTTCAGCATCTTTTACTTTCACCAGCGTTTCTGGGTGAGCAAAAACAGGAAGGCAAAATGCCGCAAAAAA
GGGAATAAGGGCGACACGGAAATGTTGAATACTCATACTCTTCCTTTTTCAATATTATTGAAGCATTTAT
CAGGGTTATTGTCTCATGAGCGGATACATATTTGAATGTATTTAGAAAAATAAACAAATAGGGGTTCCGC
G
Features (pLannotate 1.2.2; 30 found; start..end, strand, type, name):
     53..481     -  rep_origin     f1 ori (sequence partly withheld): f1 bacteriophage origin of replication; arrow indicates direction of (+) strand synthesis
    486..643     -  CDS            lacZα (fragment): LacZα fragment of β-galactosidase; lacZ fragment
    646..664     +  promoter       T7 promoter: promoter for bacteriophage T7 RNA polymerase
    992..1025    -  protein_bind   loxP: Cre-mediated recombination occurs in the 8-bp core sequence (GCATACAT). Cre recombinase
   1035..1414    +  enhancer       CMV enhancer: human cytomegalovirus immediate early enhancer
   1416..1691    +  promoter       chicken β-actin promoter: No description available
   1692..2708    +  intron         chimeric intron: chimera between introns from chicken β-actin and rabbit β-globin
   2772..2796    +  protein_bind   attB1: mutant version of attB; recombination site for the Gateway® BP reaction BP Clonase™
   2799..5060    +  CDS            Mphosph8 (fragment): MPP8_MOUSE - Also known as Mpp8 From Mus musculus (Mouse).
   5070..5090    +  CDS            FLAG (fragment): FLAG® epitope tag, followed by an enterokinase cleavage site
   5094..5114    +  CDS            FLAG (fragment): FLAG® epitope tag, followed by an enterokinase cleavage site
   5140..5164    -  protein_bind   attB2: mutant version of attB; recombination site for the Gateway® BP reaction BP Clonase™
   5196..5258    +  CDS            HBB (fragment): HBB_PONPY - Experimental evidence at transcript level: Swiss-Prot protein existence level 2. Involved in oxygen transport from the lung to the various peripheral tissues. From Pongo pygmaeus (Bornean orangutan).
   5275..5307    -  misc_feature   MCS (fragment): pBluescript multiple cloning site
   5427..5889    +  misc_feature   IRES: internal ribosome entry site (IRES) of the encephalomyocarditis virus (EMCV)
   5903..6292    +  CDS            bsd: BSD_ASPTE - Experimental evidence at protein level: Swiss-Prot protein existence level 1. Catalyzes the deamination of the cytosine moiety of the antibiotics blasticidin S, cytomycin and acetylblasticidin S. From Aspergillus terreus.
   6454..6509    +  polyA_signal   β-globin poly(A) signal: rabbit β-globin polyadenylation signal (Gil and Proudfoot, 1987)
   6894..6910    -  protein_bind   lac operator: The lac repressor binds to the lac operator to inhibit transcription in E. coli. This inhibition can be relieved by adding lactose or isopropyl-β-D-thiogalactopyranoside (IPTG). lac repressor encoded by lacI
   6918..6948    -  promoter       lac promoter: promoter for the E. coli lac operon
   6963..6984    -  protein_bind   CAP binding site: CAP binding activates transcription in the presence of cAMP. E. coli catabolite activator protein
   6997..7036    -  CDS            lacI (fragment): lac repressor; lacI; The lac repressor binds to the lac operator to inhibit transcription in E. coli. This inhibition can be relieved by adding lactose or isopropyl-β-D-thiogalactopyranoside (IPTG).
   7057..7090    -  protein_bind   loxP: Cre-mediated recombination occurs in the 8-bp core sequence (GCATACAT). Cre recombinase
   7347..7365    -  promoter       T3 promoter: promoter for bacteriophage T3 RNA polymerase
   7410..7426    -  protein_bind   lac operator: The lac repressor binds to the lac operator to inhibit transcription in E. coli. This inhibition can be relieved by adding lactose or isopropyl-β-D-thiogalactopyranoside (IPTG). lac repressor encoded by lacI
   7434..7464    -  promoter       lac promoter: promoter for the E. coli lac operon
   7479..7500    -  protein_bind   CAP binding site: CAP binding activates transcription in the presence of cAMP. E. coli catabolite activator protein
   7513..7605    -  CDS            lacI (fragment): lac repressor; lacI; The lac repressor binds to the lac operator to inhibit transcription in E. coli. This inhibition can be relieved by adding lactose or isopropyl-β-D-thiogalactopyranoside (IPTG).
   7788..8376    -  rep_origin     ori: high-copy-number ColE1/pMB1/pBR322/pUC origin of replication
   8547..9407    -  CDS            AmpR: β-lactamase; bla; confers resistance to ampicillin, carbenicillin, and related antibiotics
   9408..9512    -  promoter       AmpR promoter: bla
