[The description below was written by a language model from this plasmid's Addgene catalogue record and pLannotate feature annotations shown in this document.]
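Description:
pPB-MPP8-112–858_Flag2-Blast is a piggyBac transposon-type mammalian expression plasmid of about 9.5 kb that encodes an N-terminally truncated mouse MPP8 (Mphosph8), spanning residues E112 to Q858, with a C-terminal double FLAG tag. The backbone is recorded as unknown, but the annotated features point to a pBluescript-like bacterial scaffold. These include a high-copy ColE1/pUC origin, an f1 origin, lacZα and lac promoter/operator remnants, flanking T7 and T3 promoters, and an ampicillin resistance gene with its own promoter for propagation and selection in E. coli.

Expression is driven by the CAG promoter, annotated as its three parts: the CMV enhancer, the chicken β-actin promoter and a chimeric β-actin/β-globin intron. The Mphosph8 fragment sits between attB1 and attB2 sites, consistent with the recorded Gateway cloning, and is followed by two tandem FLAG epitopes. Downstream, an EMCV IRES links the blasticidin S deaminase gene (bsd) to the same transcript, which ends at a rabbit β-globin polyadenylation signal. Blasticidin-resistant cells should therefore also express the tagged protein. Two loxP sites in the same orientation bracket the whole expression cassette, which would in principle allow its excision by Cre.

The piggyBac terminal repeats implied by the vector type are not called in the automated feature table; unannotated stretches lie just outside the loxP sites, but the table does not show what they contain. With a piggyBac transposase supplied in trans, such a vector would integrate stably into the genome. The record states the purpose only as mammalian expression of this truncated MPP8, and the associated publication concerns the role of MPP8 in the self-renewal of ground-state pluripotent stem cells.
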