Addgene plasmid #175039: pPB-MPP8-112–858_Flag2-Blast
Purpose: Mammalian expression of mMPP8 (E112 to Q858) with C-terminal Flag2 tag
Depositing lab: Kristian Helin. Depositing organization: Memorial Sloan-Kettering Cancer Center. Publication: MPP8 is essential for sustaining self-renewal of ground-state pluripotent stem cells. Muller I, Moroni AS, Shlyueva D, Sahadevan S, Schoof EM, Radzisheuskaya A, Hojfeldt JW, Tatar T, Koche RP, Huang C, Helin K. Nat Commun. 2021 May 24;12(1):3034. doi: 10.1038/s41467-021-23308-4. PubMed 34031396.
Backbone
  Vector backbone: unknown
  Vector type: Mammalian Expression ; piggyBac
  Selectable markers: Blasticidin
Growth in bacteria
  Bacterial resistance: Ampicillin, 100 μg/mL
  Growth temperature: 37°C
  Growth strain: DH5alpha
  Copy number: Unknown
Gene/Insert
  Gene/Insert name: Mphosph8 (alt name: AU040635, 1500035L22Rik, 4930548G07Rik)
  Species: M. musculus (mouse)
  Mutation: Expression of MPP8 protein from amino acid position E112 to Q858
  Entrez Gene: Mphosph8 (a.k.a. 1500035L22Rik, 4930548G07Rik, AU040635)
  Promoter: CAG
  Tag / fusion protein: Flag2 (C terminal on insert)
  Cloning method: Gateway Cloning
  Sequencing primers: 5′ unknown; 3′ unknown
Terms and licenses: Academic/Nonprofit Terms; Industry Terms: Not Available to Industry
How to cite: pPB-MPP8-112–858_Flag2-Blast was a gift from Kristian Helin (Addgene plasmid # 175039 ; http://n2t.net/addgene:175039 ; RRID:Addgene_175039)
